Addgene plasmid #169562: pTS2364-Tier1-IRES
Purpose: (Empty Backbone) Tier-1 vector carrying an internal ribosome entry site (IRES-pA)
Depositing lab: Martin Fussenegger. Depositing organization: ETH Zurich (Swiss Federal Institute of Technology). Publication: A versatile plasmid architecture for mammalian synthetic biology (VAMSyB). Haellman V, Strittmatter T, Bertschi A, Stucheli P, Fussenegger M. Metab Eng. 2021 Jul;66:41-50. doi: 10.1016/j.ymben.2021.04.003. Epub 2021 Apr 18. PubMed 33857582.
Backbone
  Vector backbone: pMM1 (pcDNA3.1-based)
  Backbone size (bp): 4435
  Vector type: Mammalian Expression
  Selectable markers: Neomycin (select with G418)
Growth in bacteria
  Bacterial resistance: Ampicillin, 100 μg/mL
  Growth temperature: 37°C
  Growth strain: DH5alpha
  Copy number: High Copy
Gene/Insert
  Gene/Insert name: None
Terms and licenses: Academic/Nonprofit Terms; Industry Terms: Not Available to Industry
How to cite: pTS2364-Tier1-IRES was a gift from Martin Fussenegger (Addgene plasmid # 169562 ; http://n2t.net/addgene:169562 ; RRID:Addgene_169562)
