[The description below was written by a language model from this plasmid's Addgene catalogue record and pLannotate feature annotations shown in this document.]
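Description:
pTS2364-Tier1-IRES is an empty-backbone mammalian expression vector built on pMM1, a pcDNA3.1 derivative, and belongs to the VAMSyB modular plasmid architecture for mammalian synthetic biology. It is catalogued as a "Tier-1" vector carrying an internal ribosome entry site followed by a polyadenylation signal (IRES-pA), with no gene insert. In E. coli it replicates from a high-copy ColE1/pUC-type origin and is selected with ampicillin through the β-lactamase gene and its own promoter. An f1 origin is also present, which in principle allows single-stranded DNA production. Short lac promoter/operator, CAP site and lacI fragments are backbone remnants rather than functional modules. The sequenced record is 5,804 nt, larger than the listed backbone size of 4,435 bp.

The annotated expression region consists of the CMV immediate-early enhancer and promoter, a T7 promoter, the EMCV-derived IRES2 element and the bGH poly(A) signal. The short gaps flanking the IRES presumably provide cloning positions, although the record does not annotate the sites. An IRES permits cap-independent translation initiation within a transcript, so a coding sequence placed downstream of it can be translated from the same mRNA as an upstream open reading frame, giving bicistronic expression. A tiny HIV-1 LTR hit at the end of the CMV promoter and a short SV40 promoter fragment are probably annotation artefacts. A separate SV40 promoter drives the neomycin phosphotransferase gene, terminated by an SV40 poly(A) signal, allowing G418 selection of stably transfected mammalian cells. A partial ble fragment follows neo. The record does not detail how Tier-1 vectors feed into higher assembly tiers, but the plasmid evidently serves as a starting part for building IRES-containing mammalian expression units.
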