Features (pLannotate 1.2.2; 19 found; start..end, strand, type, name):
    109..412     +  enhancer       CMV enhancer: human cytomegalovirus immediate early enhancer
    413..616     +  promoter       CMV promoter: human cytomegalovirus (CMV) immediate early promoter
    612..645     +  LTR            5' LTR (truncated) (fragment): truncated 5' long terminal repeat (LTR) from HIV-1
    661..679     +  promoter       T7 promoter: promoter for bacteriophage T7 RNA polymerase
    744..1330    +  misc_feature   IRES2: internal ribosome entry site (IRES) of the encephalomyocarditis virus (EMCV)
   1394..1618    +  polyA_signal   bGH poly(A) signal: bovine growth hormone polyadenylation signal
   1622..1643    +  promoter       SV40 promoter (fragment): SV40 enhancer and early promoter
   1664..2092    +  rep_origin     f1 ori (sequence partly withheld): f1 bacteriophage origin of replication; arrow indicates direction of (+) strand synthesis
   2106..2435    +  promoter       SV40 promoter: SV40 enhancer and early promoter
   2502..3293    +  CDS            neo: KKA2_KLEPN - Also known as kan, nptII. Experimental evidence at protein level: Swiss-Prot protein existence level 1. Resistance to kanamycin, neomycin, paromomycin, ribostamycin, butirosin and gentamicin B. From Klebsiella pneumoniae.
   3317..3475    +  CDS            ble (fragment): BLE_KLEPN - Experimental evidence at protein level: Swiss-Prot protein existence level 1. Binding protein with a strong affinity to the bleomycin family of antibiotics. Binds to CL990; an antimitotic-antibiotic compound. From Klebsiella pneumoniae.
   3470..3591    +  polyA_signal   SV40 poly(A) signal: SV40 polyadenylation signal
   3664..3680    -  protein_bind   lac operator: The lac repressor binds to the lac operator to inhibit transcription in E. coli. This inhibition can be relieved by adding lactose or isopropyl-β-D-thiogalactopyranoside (IPTG). lac repressor encoded by lacI
   3688..3718    -  promoter       lac promoter: promoter for the E. coli lac operon
   3733..3754    -  protein_bind   CAP binding site: CAP binding activates transcription in the presence of cAMP. E. coli catabolite activator protein
   3767..3859    -  CDS            lacI (fragment): lac repressor; lacI; The lac repressor binds to the lac operator to inhibit transcription in E. coli. This inhibition can be relieved by adding lactose or isopropyl-β-D-thiogalactopyranoside (IPTG).
   4042..4630    -  rep_origin     ori: high-copy-number ColE1/pMB1/pBR322/pUC origin of replication
   4801..5661    -  CDS            AmpR: β-lactamase; bla; confers resistance to ampicillin, carbenicillin, and related antibiotics
   5662..5766    -  promoter       AmpR promoter: bla
>Addgene plasmid #169562 | pTS2364-Tier1-IRES | addgene full sequence | sequence record 366598 | Addgene NGS Result
CGGGAGATCTCCACGCGTGGTACCCTCGAGTTGACATTGATTATTGAGTAGTTATTAATAGTAATCAATT
ACGGGGTCATTAGTTCATAGCCCATATATGGAGTTCCGCGTTACATAACTTACGGTAAATGGCCCGCCTG
GCTGACCGCCCAACGACCCCCGCCCATTGACGTCAATAATGACGTATGTTCCCATAGTAACGCCAATAGG
GACTTTCCATTGACGTCAATGGGTGGAGTATTTACGGTAAACTGCCCACTTGGCAGTACATCAAGTGTAT
CATATGCCAAGTACGCCCCCTATTGACGTCAATGACGGTAAATGGCCCGCCTGGCATTATGCCCAGTACA
TGACCTTATGGGACTTTCCTACTTGGCAGTACATCTACGTATTAGTCATCGCTATTACCATGGTGATGCG
GTTTTGGCAGTACATCAATGGGCGTGGATAGCGGTTTGACTCACGGGGATTTCCAAGTCTCCACCCCATT
GACGTCAATGGGAGTTTGTTTTGGCACCAAAATCAACGGGACTTTCCAAAATGTCGTAACAACTCCGCCC
CATTGACGCAAATGGGCGGTAGGCGTGTACGGTGGGAGGTCTATATAAGCAGAGCTCTCTGGCTAACTAG
AGAACCCACTGCTTACTGGCTTATCGAAATTAATACGACTCACTATAGGGAGACCCAAGCTGTTCGAAGC
GGAATTCACCATGACTAGTTAGAACCGTTCCGAGTCGTTAACGCCCCTCTCCCTCCCCCCCCCCTAACGT
TACTGGCCGAAGCCGCTTGGAATAAGGCCGGTGTGCGTTTGTCTATATGTTATTTTCCACCATATTGCCG
TCTTTTGGCAATGTGAGGGCCCGGAAACCTGGCCCTGTCTTCTTGACGAGCATTCCTAGGGGTCTTTCCC
CTCTCGCCAAAGGAATGCAAGGTCTGTTGAATGTCGTGAAGGAAGCAGTTCCTCTGGAAGCCTCTTGAAG
ACAAACAACGTCTGTAGCGACCCTTTGCAGGCAGCGGAACCCCCCACCTGGCGACAGGTGCCTCTGCGGC
CAAAAGCCACGTGTATAAGATACACCTGCAAAGGCGGCACAACCCCAGTGCCACGTTGTGAGTTGGATAG
TTGTGGAAAGAGTCAAATGGCTCTCCTCAAGCGTATTCAACAAGGGGCTGAAGGATGCCCAGAAGGTACC
CCATTGTATGGGATCTGATCTGGGGCCTCGGTACACATGCTTTACATGTGTTTAGTCGAGGTTAAAAAAA
CGTCTAGGCCCCCCGAACCACGGGGACGTGGTTTTCCTTTGAAAAACACGATGATAAACTTGCCACAACC
ATGGCTAGCGGATCCACCGGTGTCTAGAAAGCTTTGAGGCCGGCCTGCAGGGATCAGCCTCGACTGTGCC
TTCTAGTTGCCAGCCATCTGTTGTTTGCCCCTCCCCCGTGCCTTCCTTGACCCTGGAAGGTGCCACTCCC
ACTGTCCTTTCCTAATAAAATGAGGAAATTGCATCGCATTGTCTGAGTAGGTGTCATTCTATTCTGGGGG
GTGGGGTGGGGCAGGACAGCAAGGGGGAGGATTGGGAAGACAATAGCAGGCATGCTGGGGATGCGGTGGG
CTCTATGGCTTCTGAGGCGGAAAGAACCAGCTGGGGCTCTAGGGGGTATCCCC
[124 nt withheld, positions 1664-1787]
C
[91 nt withheld, positions 1789-1879]
A
[49 nt withheld, positions 1881-1929]
CCTTTGACGTTGGAGTCCACGTTCTTT
[37 nt withheld, positions 1957-1993]
ACCCTATCTCGGTCTATTCTTTTGATTTATAAGGGATTTTGCCGATTTCGGCCTATTGGTTAAAAAATGA
GCTGATTTAACAAAAATTTAACGCGAATTAATTCTGTGGAATGTGTGTCAGTTAGGGTGTGGAAAGTCCC
CAGGCTCCCCAGCAGGCAGAAGTATGCAAAGCATGCATCTCAATTAGTCAGCAACCAGGTGTGGAAAGTC
CCCAGGCTCCCCAGCAGGCAGAAGTATGCAAAGCATGCATCTCAATTAGTCAGCAACCATAGTCCCGCCC
CTAACTCCGCCCATCCCGCCCCTAACTCCGCCCAGTTCCGCCCATTCTCCGCCCCATGGCTGACTAATTT
TTTTTATTTATGCAGAGGCCGAGGCCGCCTCTGCCTCTGAGCTATTCCAGAAGTAGTGAGGAGGCTTTTT
TGGAGGCCTAGGCTTTTGCAAAAAGCTCCCGGGAGCTTGTATATCCATTTTCGGATCTGATCAAGAGACA
GGATGAGGATCGTTTCGCATGATTGAACAAGATGGATTGCACGCAGGTTCTCCGGCCGCTTGGGTGGAGA
GGCTATTCGGCTATGACTGGGCACAACAGACAATCGGCTGCTCTGATGCCGCCGTGTTCCGGCTGTCAGC
GCAGGGGCGCCCGGTTCTTTTTGTCAAGACCGACCTGTCCGGTGCCCTGAATGAACTGCAGGACGAGGCA
GCGCGGCTATCGTGGCTGGCCACGACGGGCGTTCCTTGCGCAGCTGTGCTCGACGTTGTCACTGAAGCGG
GAAGGGACTGGCTGCTATTGGGCGAAGTGCCGGGGCAGGATCTCCTGTCATCTCACCTTGCTCCTGCCGA
GAAAGTATCCATCATGGCTGATGCAATGCGGCGGCTGCATACGCTTGATCCGGCTACCTGCCCATTCGAC
CACCAAGCGAAACATCGCATCGAGCGAGCACGTACTCGGATGGAAGCCGGTCTTGTCGATCAGGATGATC
TGGACGAAGAGCATCAGGGGCTCGCGCCAGCCGAACTGTTCGCCAGGCTCAAGGCGCGCATGCCCGACGG
CGAGGATCTCGTCGTGACCCATGGCGATGCCTGCTTGCCGAATATCATGGTGGAAAATGGCCGCTTTTCT
GGATTCATCGACTGTGGCCGGCTGGGTGTGGCGGACCGCTATCAGGACATAGCGTTGGCTACCCGTGATA
TTGCTGAAGAGCTTGGCGGCGAATGGGCTGACCGCTTCCTCGTGCTTTACGGTATCGCCGCTCCCGATTC
GCAGCGCATCGCCTTCTATCGCCTTCTTGACGAGTTCTTCTGAGCGGGACTCTGGGGTTCGAAATGACCG
ACCAAGCGACGCCCAACCTGCCATCACGAGATTTCGATTCCACCGCCGCCTTCTATGAAAGGTTGGGCTT
CGGAATCGTTTTCCGGGACGCCGGCTGGATGATCCTCCAGCGCGGGGATCTCATGCTGGAGTTCTTCGCC
CACCCCAACTTGTTTATTGCAGCTTATAATGGTTACAAATAAAGCAATAGCATCACAAATTTCACAAATA
AAGCATTTTTTTCACTGCATTCTAGTTGTGGTTTGTCCAAACTCATCAATGTATCTTATCATGTCTGTAT
ACCGTCGACCTCTAGCTAGAGCTTGGCGTAATCATGGTCATAGCTGTTTCCTGTGTGAAATTGTTATCCG
CTCACAATTCCACACAACATACGAGCCGGAAGCATAAAGTGTAAAGCCTGGGGTGCCTAATGAGTGAGCT
AACTCACATTAATTGCGTTGCGCTCACTGCCCGCTTTCCAGTCGGGAAACCTGTCGTGCCAGCTGCATTA
ATGAATCGGCCAACGCGCGGGGAGAGGCGGTTTGCGTATTGGGCGCTCTTCCGCTTCCTCGCTCACTGAC
TCGCTGCGCTCGGTCGTTCGGCTGCGGCGAGCGGTATCAGCTCACTCAAAGGCGGTAATACGGTTATCCA
CAGAATCAGGGGATAACGCAGGAAAGAACATGTGAGCAAAAGGCCAGCAAAAGGCCAGGAACCGTAAAAA
GGCCGCGTTGCTGGCGTTTTTCCATAGGCTCCGCCCCCCTGACGAGCATCACAAAAATCGACGCTCAAGT
CAGAGGTGGCGAAACCCGACAGGACTATAAAGATACCAGGCGTTTCCCCCTGGAAGCTCCCTCGTGCGCT
CTCCTGTTCCGACCCTGCCGCTTACCGGATACCTGTCCGCCTTTCTCCCTTCGGGAAGCGTGGCGCTTTC
TCATAGCTCACGCTGTAGGTATCTCAGTTCGGTGTAGGTCGTTCGCTCCAAGCTGGGCTGTGTGCACGAA
CCCCCCGTTCAGCCCGACCGCTGCGCCTTATCCGGTAACTATCGTCTTGAGTCCAACCCGGTAAGACACG
ACTTATCGCCACTGGCAGCAGCCACTGGTAACAGGATTAGCAGAGCGAGGTATGTAGGCGGTGCTACAGA
GTTCTTGAAGTGGTGGCCTAACTACGGCTACACTAGAAGAACAGTATTTGGTATCTGCGCTCTGCTGAAG
CCAGTTACCTTCGGAAAAAGAGTTGGTAGCTCTTGATCCGGCAAACAAACCACCGCTGGTAGCGGTGGTT
TTTTTGTTTGCAAGCAGCAGATTACGCGCAGAAAAAAAGGATCTCAAGAAGATCCTTTGATCTTTTCTAC
GGGGTCTGACGCTCAGTGGAACGAAAACTCACGTTAAGGGATTTTGGTCATGAGATTATCAAAAAGGATC
TTCACCTAGATCCTTTTAAATTAAAAATGAAGTTTTAAATCAATCTAAAGTATATATGAGTAAACTTGGT
CTGACAGTTACCAATGCTTAATCAGTGAGGCACCTATCTCAGCGATCTGTCTATTTCGTTCATCCATAGT
TGCCTGACTCCCCGTCGTGTAGATAACTACGATACGGGAGGGCTTACCATCTGGCCCCAGTGCTGCAATG
ATACCGCGAGACCCACGCTCACCGGCTCCAGATTTATCAGCAATAAACCAGCCAGCCGGAAGGGCCGAGC
GCAGAAGTGGTCCTGCAACTTTATCCGCCTCCATCCAGTCTATTAATTGTTGCCGGGAAGCTAGAGTAAG
TAGTTCGCCAGTTAATAGTTTGCGCAACGTTGTTGCCATTGCTACAGGCATCGTGGTGTCACGCTCGTCG
TTTGGTATGGCTTCATTCAGCTCCGGTTCCCAACGATCAAGGCGAGTTACATGATCCCCCATGTTGTGCA
AAAAAGCGGTTAGCTCCTTCGGTCCTCCGATCGTTGTCAGAAGTAAGTTGGCCGCAGTGTTATCACTCAT
GGTTATGGCAGCACTGCATAATTCTCTTACTGTCATGCCATCCGTAAGATGCTTTTCTGTGACTGGTGAG
TACTCAACCAAGTCATTCTGAGAATAGTGTATGCGGCGACCGAGTTGCTCTTGCCCGGCGTCAATACGGG
ATAATACCGCGCCACATAGCAGAACTTTAAAAGTGCTCATCATTGGAAAACGTTCTTCGGGGCGAAAACT
CTCAAGGATCTTACCGCTGTTGAGATCCAGTTCGATGTAACCCACTCGTGCACCCAACTGATCTTCAGCA
TCTTTTACTTTCACCAGCGTTTCTGGGTGAGCAAAAACAGGAAGGCAAAATGCCGCAAAAAAGGGAATAA
GGGCGACACGGAAATGTTGAATACTCATACTCTTCCTTTTTCAATATTATTGAAGCATTTATCAGGGTTA
TTGTCTCATGAGCGGATACATATTTGAATGTATTTAGAAAAATAAACAAATAGGGGTTCCGCGCACATTT
CCCCGAAAAGTGCCACCTGACGTCGACGGAT
